>Addgene plasmid #143939 | TFORF1219 | addgene full sequence | sequence record 402645 | Addgene NGS Result
GGCTCCGGTGCCCGTCAGTGGGCAGAGCGCACATCGCCCACAGTCCCCGAGAAGTTGGGGGGAGGGGTCG
GCAATTGAACCGGTGCCTAGAGAAGGTGGCGCGGGGTAAACTGGGAAAGTGATGTCGTGTACTGGCTCCG
CCTTTTTCCCGAGGGTGGGGGAGAACCGTATATAAGTGCAGTAGTCGCCGTGAACGTTCTTTTTCGCAAC
GGGTTTGCCGCCAGAACACAGGTAAGTGCCGTGTGTGGTTCCCGCGGGCCTGGCCTCTTTACGGGTTATG
GCCCTTGCGTGCCTTGAATTACTTCCACCTGGCTGCAGTACGTGATTCTTGATCCCGAGCTTCGGGTTGG
AAGTGGGTGGGAGAGTTCGAGGCCTTGCGCTTAAGGAGCCCCTTCGCCTCGTGCTTGAGTTGAGGCCTGG
CCTGGGCGCTGGGGCCGCCGCGTGCGAATCTGGTGGCACCTTCGCGCCTGTCTCGCTGCTTTCGATAAGT
CTCTAGCCATTTAAAATTTTTGATGACCTGCTGCGACGCTTTTTTTCTGGCAAGATAGTCTTGTAAATGC
GGGCCAAGATCTGCACACTGGTATTTCGGTTTTTGGGGCCGCGGGCGGCGACGGGGCCCGTGCGTCCCAG
CGCACATGTTCGGCGAGGCGGGGCCTGCGAGCGCGGCCACCGAGAATCGGACGGGGGTAGTCTCAAGCTG
GCCGGCCTGCTCTGGTGCCTGGCCTCGCGCCGCCGTGTATCGCCCCGCCCTGGGCGGCAAGGCTGGCCCG
GTCGGCACCAGTTGCGTGAGCGGAAAGATGGCCGCTTCCCGGCCCTGCTGCAGGGAGCTCAAAATGGAGG
ACGCGGCGCTCGGGAGAGCGGGCGGGTGAGTCACCCACACAAAGGAAAAGGGCCTTTCCGTCCTCAGCCG
TCGCTTCATGTGACTCCACGGAGTACCGGGCGCCGTCCAGGCACCTCGATTAGTTCTCGAGCTTTTGGAG
TACGTCGTCTTTAGGTTGGGGGGAGGGGTTTTATGCGATGGAGTTTCCCCACACTGAGTGGGTGGAGACT
GAAGTTAGGCCAGCTTGGCACTTGATGTAATTCTCCTTGGAATTTGCCCTTTTTGAGTTTGGATCTTGGT
TCATTCTCAAGCCTCAGACAGTGGTTCAAAGTTTTTTTCTTCCATTTCAGGTGTCGTGAGGCTAGCACCG
CCACCATGGACAGCGCGGCCGCCGCCTTCGCCCTGGACAAGCCGGCGCTGGGCCCGGGGCCGCCGCCGCC
TCCACCCGCGCTGGGGCCCGGCGACTGCGCCCAGGCGCGCAAGAACTTCTCGGTGAGCCACCTCCTGGAC
CTGGAAGAGGTGGCGGCGGCCGGGCGGCTGGCGGCGCGCCCCGGGGCCAGGGCCGAGGCGCGGGAGGGCG
CAGCACGGGAGCCGTCCGGGGGCAGCAGCGGCAGCGAGGCGGCGCCGCAGGATGGTGAGTGTCCCAGCCC
GGGGCGCGGTAGCGCCGCCAAGCGGAAGAAGAAGCAGCGGCGGAACCGCACCACGTTCAACAGCAGCCAA
CTGCAGGCGCTGGAGCGCGTGTTCGAGCGCACGCACTACCCCGACGCCTTTGTGCGCGAGGAGCTTGCCC
GGCGCGTCAACCTCAGCGAGGCGCGCGTTCAGGTCTGGTTTCAGAACCGCCGCGCCAAGTTCCGCAGGAA
TGAAAGGGCCATGCTGGCCAGCCGCTCTGCCTCGCTGCTCAAGTCCTACAGCCAGGAGGCCGCCATCGAG
CAGCCCGTGGCTCCCCGGCCCACCGCCCTGAGTCCAGATTATCTCTCCTGGACAGCCTCGTCCCCCTACA
GCACAGTGCCACCCTACAGCCCTGGGAGCTCAGGCCCCGCAACCCCAGGGGTCAACATGGCCAACAGCAT
CGCCAGCCTCCGTCTCAAGGCCAAGGAGTTCAGCCTGCACCACAGCCAGGTGCCTACGGTGAACTAGTAA
TGAACTAGTCCGTAACTTGAAAGTATTTCGATTTCTTGGCTTTATATATCTTGTGGAAAGGACGATTTGC
AGCTTGACCACACGTCTGCACGCGTTAAGTCGACAATCAACCTCTGGATTACAAAATTTGTGAAAGATTG
ACTGGTATTCTTAACTATGTTGCTCCTTTTACGCTATGTGGATACGCTGCTTTAATGCCTTTGTATCATG
CTATTGCTTCCCGTATGGCTTTCATTTTCTCCTCCTTGTATAAATCCTGGTTGCTGTCTCTTTATGAGGA
GTTGTGGCCCGTTGTCAGGCAACGTGGCGTGGTGTGCACTGTGTTTGCTGACGCAACCCCCACTGGTTGG
GGCATTGCCACCACCTGTCAGCTCCTTTCCGGGACTTTCGCTTTCCCCCTCCCTATTGCCACGGCGGAAC
TCATCGCCGCCTGCCTTGCCCGCTGCTGGACAGGGGCTCGGCTGTTGGGCACTGACAATTCCGTGGTGTT
GTCGGGGAAATCATCGTCCTTTCCTTGGCTGCTCGCCTGTGTTGCCACCTGGATTCTGCGCGGGACGTCC
TTCTGCTACGTCCCTTCGGCCCTCAATCCAGCGGACCTTCCTTCCCGCGGCCTGCTGCCGGCTCTGCGGC
CTCTTCCGCGTCTTCGCCTTCGCCCTCAGACGAGTCGGATCTCCCTTTGGGCCGCCTCCCCGCGTCGACT
TTAAGACCAATGACTTACAAGGCAGCTGTAGATCTTAGCCACTTTTTAAAAGAAAAGGGGGGACTGGAAG
GGCTAATTCACTCCCAACGAAGACAAGATCTGCTTTTTGCTTGTACTGGGTCTCTCTGGTTAGACCAGAT
CTGAGCCTGGGAGCTCTCTGGCTAACTAGGGAACCCACTGCTTAAGCCTCAATAAAGCTTGCCTTGAGTG
CTTCAAGTAGTGTGTGCCCGTCTGTTGTGTGACTCTGGTAACTAGAGATCCCTCAGACCCTTTTAGTCAG
TGTGGAAAATCTCTAGCAGTACGTATAGTAGTTCATGTCATCTTATTATTCAGTATTTATAACTTGCAAA
GAAATGAATATCAGAGAGTGAGAGGAACTTGTTTATTGCAGCTTATAATGGTTACAAATAAAGCAATAGC
ATCACAAATTTCACAAATAAAGCATTTTTTTCACTGCATTCTAGTTGTGGTTTGTCCAAACTCATCAATG
TATCTTATCATGTCTGGCTCTAGCTATCCCGCCCCTAACTCCGCCCATCCCGCCCCTAACTCCGCCCAGT
TCCGCCCATTCTCCGCCCCATGGCTGACTAATTTTTTTTATTTATGCAGAGGCCGAGGCCGCCTCGGCCT
CTGAGCTATTCCAGAAGTAGTGAGGAGGCTTTTTTGGAGGCCTAGGGACGTACCCAATTCGCCCTATAGT
GAGTCGTATTACGCGCGCTCACTGGCCGTCGTTTTACAACGTCGTGACTGGGAAAACCCTGGCGTTACCC
AACTTAATCGCCTTGCAGCACATCCCCCTTTCGCCAGCTGGCGTAATAGCGAAGAGGCCCGCACCGATCG
CCCTTCCCAACAGTTGCGCAGCCTGAATGGCGAATGGG
[124 nt withheld, positions 3539-3662]
C
[91 nt withheld, positions 3664-3754]
A
[49 nt withheld, positions 3756-3804]
CCTTTGACGTTGGAGTCCACGTTCTTT
[37 nt withheld, positions 3832-3868]
ACCCTATCTCGGTCTATTCTTTTGATTTATAAGGGATTTTGCCGATTTCGGCCTATTGGTTAAAAAATGA
GCTGATTTAACAAAAATTTAACGCGAATTTTAACAAAATATTAACGCTTACAATTTAGGTGGCACTTTTC
GGGGAAATGTGCGCGGAACCCCTATTTGTTTATTTTTCTAAATACATTCAAATATGTATCCGCTCATGAG
ACAATAACCCTGATAAATGCTTCAATAATATTGAAAAAGGAAGAGTATGAGTATTCAACATTTCCGTGTC
GCCCTTATTCCCTTTTTTGCGGCATTTTGCCTTCCTGTTTTTGCTCACCCAGAAACGCTGGTGAAAGTAA
AAGATGCTGAAGATCAGTTGGGTGCACGAGTGGGTTACATCGAACTGGATCTCAACAGCGGTAAGATCCT
TGAGAGTTTTCGCCCCGAAGAACGTTTTCCAATGATGAGCACTTTTAAAGTTCTGCTATGTGGCGCGGTA
TTATCCCGTATTGACGCCGGGCAAGAGCAACTCGGTCGCCGCATACACTATTCTCAGAATGACTTGGTTG
AGTACTCACCAGTCACAGAAAAGCATCTTACGGATGGCATGACAGTAAGAGAATTATGCAGTGCTGCCAT
AACCATGAGTGATAACACTGCGGCCAACTTACTTCTGACAACGATCGGAGGACCGAAGGAGCTAACCGCT
TTTTTGCACAACATGGGGGATCATGTAACTCGCCTTGATCGTTGGGAACCGGAGCTGAATGAAGCCATAC
CAAACGACGAGCGTGACACCACGATGCCTGTAGCAATGGCAACAACGTTGCGCAAACTATTAACTGGCGA
ACTACTTACTCTAGCTTCCCGGCAACAATTAATAGACTGGATGGAGGCGGATAAAGTTGCAGGACCACTT
CTGCGCTCGGCCCTTCCGGCTGGCTGGTTTATTGCTGATAAATCTGGAGCCGGTGAGCGTGGGTCTCGCG
GTATCATTGCAGCACTGGGGCCAGATGGTAAGCCCTCCCGTATCGTAGTTATCTACACGACGGGGAGTCA
GGCAACTATGGATGAACGAAATAGACAGATCGCTGAGATAGGTGCCTCACTGATTAAGCATTGGTAACTG
TCAGACCAAGTTTACTCATATATACTTTAGATTGATTTAAAACTTCATTTTTAATTTAAAAGGATCTAGG
TGAAGATCCTTTTTGATAATCTCATGACCAAAATCCCTTAACGTGAGTTTTCGTTCCACTGAGCGTCAGA
CCCCGTAGAAAAGATCAAAGGATCTTCTTGAGATCCTTTTTTTCTGCGCGTAATCTGCTGCTTGCAAACA
AAAAAACCACCGCTACCAGCGGTGGTTTGTTTGCCGGATCAAGAGCTACCAACTCTTTTTCCGAAGGTAA
CTGGCTTCAGCAGAGCGCAGATACCAAATACTGTTCTTCTAGTGTAGCCGTAGTTAGGCCACCACTTCAA
GAACTCTGTAGCACCGCCTACATACCTCGCTCTGCTAATCCTGTTACCAGTGGCTGCTGCCAGTGGCGAT
AAGTCGTGTCTTACCGGGTTGGACTCAAGACGATAGTTACCGGATAAGGCGCAGCGGTCGGGCTGAACGG
GGGGTTCGTGCACACAGCCCAGCTTGGAGCGAACGACCTACACCGAACTGAGATACCTACAGCGTGAGCT
ATGAGAAAGCGCCACGCTTCCCGAAGGGAGAAAGGCGGACAGGTATCCGGTAAGCGGCAGGGTCGGAACA
GGAGAGCGCACGAGGGAGCTTCCAGGGGGAAACGCCTGGTATCTTTATAGTCCTGTCGGGTTTCGCCACC
TCTGACTTGAGCGTCGATTTTTGTGATGCTCGTCAGGGGGGCGGAGCCTATGGAAAAACGCCAGCAACGC
GGCCTTTTTACGGTTCCTGGCCTTTTGCTGGCCTTTTGCTCACATGTTCTTTCCTGCGTTATCCCCTGAT
TCTGTGGATAACCGTATTACCGCCTTTGAGTGAGCTGATACCGCTCGCCGCAGCCGAACGACCGAGCGCA
GCGAGTCAGTGAGCGAGGAAGCGGAAGAGCGCCCAATACGCAAACCGCCTCTCCCCGCGCGTTGGCCGAT
TCATTAATGCAGCTGGCACGACAGGTTTCCCGACTGGAAAGCGGGCAGTGAGCGCAACGCAATTAATGTG
AGTTAGCTCACTCATTAGGCACCCCAGGCTTTACACTTTATGCTTCCGGCTCGTATGTTGTGTGGAATTG
TGAGCGGATAACAATTTCACACAGGAAACAGCTATGACCATGATTACGCCAAGCGCGCAATTAACCCTCA
CTAAAGGGAACAAAAGCTGGAGCTGCAAGCTTAATGTAGTCTTATGCAATACTCTTGTAGTCTTGCAACA
TGGTAACGATGAGTTAGCAACATGCCTTACAAGGAGAGAAAAAGCACCGTGCATGCCGATTGGTGGAAGT
AAGGTGGTACGATCGTGCCTTATTAGGAAGGCAACAGACGGGTCTGACATGGATTGGACGAACCACTGAA
TTGCCGCATTGCAGAGATATTGTATTTAAGTGCCTAGCTCGATACATAAACGGGTCTCTCTGGTTAGACC
AGATCTGAGCCTGGGAGCTCTCTGGCTAACTAGGGAACCCACTGCTTAAGCCTCAATAAAGCTTGCCTTG
AGTGCTTCAAGTAGTGTGTGCCCGTCTGTTGTGTGACTCTGGTAACTAGAGATCCCTCAGACCCTTTTAG
TCAGTGTGGAAAATCTCTAGCAGTGGCGCCCGAACAGGGACTTGAAAGCGAAAGGGAAACCAGAGGAGCT
CTCTCGACGCAGGACTCGGCTTGCTGAAGCGCGCACGGCAAGAGGCGAGGGGCGGCGACTGGTGAGTACG
CCAAAAATTTTGACTAGCGGAGGCTAGAAGGAGAGAGATGGGTGCGAGAGCGTCAGTATTAAGCGGGGGA
GAATTAGATCGCGATGGGAAAAAATTCGGTTAAGGCCAGGGGGAAAGAAAAAATATAAATTAAAACATAT
AGTATGGGCAAGCAGGGAGCTAGAACGATTCGCAGTTAATCCTGGCCTGTTAGAAACATCAGAAGGCTGT
AGACAAATACTGGGACAGCTACAACCATCCCTTCAGACAGGATCAGAAGAACTTAGATCATTATATAATA
CAGTAGCAACCCTCTATTGTGTGCATCAAAGGATAGAGATAAAAGACACCAAGGAAGCTTTAGACAAGAT
AGAGGAAGAGCAAAACAAAAGTAAGACCACCGCACAGCAAGCGGCCGCTGATCTTCAGACCTGGAGGAGG
AGATATGAGGGACAATTGGAGAAGTGAATTATATAAATATAAAGTAGTAAAAATTGAACCATTAGGAGTA
GCACCCACCAAGGCAAAGAGAAGAGTGGTGCAGAGAGAAAAAAGAGCAGTGGGAATAGGAGCTTTGTTCC
TTGGGTTCTTGGGAGCAGCAGGAAGCACTATGGGCGCAGCGTCAATGACGCTGACGGTACAGGCCAGACA
ATTATTGTCTGGTATAGTGCAGCAGCAGAACAATTTGCTGAGGGCTATTGAGGCGCAACAGCATCTGTTG
CAACTCACAGTCTGGGGCATCAAGCAGCTCCAGGCAAGAATCCTGGCTGTGGAAAGATACCTAAAGGATC
AACAGCTCCTGGGGATTTGGGGTTGCTCTGGAAAACTCATTTGCACCACTGCTGTGCCTTGGAATGCTAG
TTGGAGTAATAAATCTCTGGAACAGATTTGGAATCACACGACCTGGATGGAGTGGGACAGAGAAATTAAC
AATTACACAAGCTTAATACACTCCTTAATTGAAGAATCGCAAAACCAGCAAGAAAAGAATGAACAAGAAT
TATTGGAATTAGATAAATGGGCAAGTTTGTGGAATTGGTTTAACATAACAAATTGGCTGTGGTATATAAA
ATTATTCATAATGATAGTAGGAGGCTTGGTAGGTTTAAGAATAGTTTTTGCTGTACTTTCTATAGTGAAT
AGAGTTAGGCAGGGATATTCACCATTATCGTTTCAGACCCACCTCCCAACCCCGAGGGGACCCATGCATT
GCATCTCAATTAGTCAGCAACCAGGTGTGGAAAGTCCCCAGGCTCCCCAGCAGGCAGAAGTATGCAAAGC
ATGCGTCTCAATTAGTCAGCAACCATAGTCCCGCCCCTAACTCCGCCCATCCCGCCCCTAACTCCGCCCA
GTTCCGCCCATTCTCCGCCCCATGGCTGACTAATTTTTTTTATTTATGCAGAGGCCGAGGCCGCCTCGGC
CTCTGAGCTATTCCAGAAGTAGTGAGGAGGCTTTTTTGGAGGCCTAGGCTTTTGCAAAAAGCTTTCTAGA
GGTACCACCGGAGCTTACCATGACCGAGTACAAGCCCACGGTGCGCCTCGCCACCCGCGACGACGTCCCC
AGGGCCGTACGCACCCTCGCCGCCGCGTTCGCCGACTACCCCGCCACGCGCCACACCGTCGATCCGGACC
GCCACATCGAGCGGGTCACCGAGCTGCAAGAACTCTTCCTCACGCGCGTCGGGCTCGACATCGGCAAGGT
GTGGGTCGCGGACGACGGCGCCGCCGTGGCGGTCTGGACCACGCCGGAGAGCGTCGAAGCGGGGGCGGTG
TTCGCCGAGATCGGCCCGCGCATGGCCGAGTTGAGCGGTTCCCGGCTGGCCGCGCAGCAACAGATGGAAG
GCCTCCTGGCGCCGCACCGGCCCAAGGAGCCCGCGTGGTTCCTGGCCACCGTCGGCGTCTCGCCCGACCA
CCAGGGCAAGGGTCTGGGCAGCGCCGTCGTGCTCCCCGGAGTGGAGGCGGCCGAGCGCGCCGGGGTGCCC
GCCTTCCTGGAGACCTCCGCGCCCCGCAACCTCCCCTTCTACGAGCGGCTCGGCTTCACCGTCACCGCCG
ACGTCGAGGTGCCCGAAGGACCGCGCACCTGGTGCATGACCCGCAAGCCCGGTGCCAGTTAACGAATTCT
AGATCTTGAGACAAATGGCAGTATTCATCCACAATTTTAAAAGAAAAGGGGGGATTGGGGGGTACAGTGC
AGGGGAAAGAATAGTAGACATAATAGCAACAGACATACAAACTAAAGAATTACAAAAACAAATTACAAAA
ATTCAAAATTTTCGGGTTTATTACAGGGACAGCAGAGATCCACTTTGGCGCCGGCTCGAGGCCTGCAGGT
GCAAAGATGGATAAAGTTTTAAACAGAGAGGAATCTTTGCAGCTAATGGACCTTCTAGGTCTTGAAAGGA
GTGGGAATT
Features (pLannotate 1.2.2; 31 found; start..end, strand, type, name):
      1..1179    +  promoter       EF-1α promoter: strong constitutive promoter for human elongation factor EF-1α
   1196..1954    +  CDS            PRRX2: PRRX2_HUMAN - Also known as PMX2, PRX2. Experimental evidence at transcript level: Swiss-Prot protein existence level 2. May play a role in the scarless healing of cutaneous wounds during the first two trimesters of development. From Homo sapiens (Human).
   1970..2023    +  promoter       U6 promoter (fragment): RNA polymerase III promoter for human U6 snRNA
   2065..2653    +  misc_feature   WPRE: woodchuck hepatitis virus posttranscriptional regulatory element
   2704..2723    +  misc_feature   cPPT/CTS (fragment): central polypurine tract and central termination sequence of HIV-1
   2725..2958    +  LTR            3' LTR (ΔU3): self-inactivating 3' long terminal repeat (LTR) from HIV-1
   3036..3157    +  polyA_signal   SV40 poly(A) signal: SV40 polyadenylation signal
   3197..3332    +  rep_origin     SV40 ori: SV40 origin of replication
   3353..3371    -  promoter       T7 promoter: promoter for bacteriophage T7 RNA polymerase
   3379..3534    +  CDS            lacZα (fragment): LacZα fragment of β-galactosidase; lacZ fragment
   3539..3967    +  rep_origin     f1 ori (sequence partly withheld): f1 bacteriophage origin of replication; arrow indicates direction of (+) strand synthesis
   4020..4124    +  promoter       AmpR promoter: bla
   4125..4985    +  CDS            AmpR: β-lactamase; bla; confers resistance to ampicillin, carbenicillin, and related antibiotics
   5156..5744    +  rep_origin     ori: high-copy-number ColE1/pMB1/pBR322/pUC origin of replication
   5927..6019    +  CDS            lacI (fragment): lac repressor; lacI; The lac repressor binds to the lac operator to inhibit transcription in E. coli. This inhibition can be relieved by adding lactose or isopropyl-β-D-thiogalactopyranoside (IPTG).
   6032..6053    +  protein_bind   CAP binding site: CAP binding activates transcription in the presence of cAMP. E. coli catabolite activator protein
   6068..6098    +  promoter       lac promoter: promoter for the E. coli lac operon
   6106..6122    +  protein_bind   lac operator: The lac repressor binds to the lac operator to inhibit transcription in E. coli. This inhibition can be relieved by adding lactose or isopropyl-β-D-thiogalactopyranoside (IPTG). lac repressor encoded by lacI
   6167..6185    +  promoter       T3 promoter: promoter for bacteriophage T3 RNA polymerase
   6213..6439    +  promoter       RSV promoter: Rous sarcoma virus enhancer/promoter
   6440..6620    +  LTR            5' LTR (truncated): truncated 5' long terminal repeat (LTR) from HIV-1
   6667..6792    +  misc_feature   HIV-1 Ψ: packaging signal of human immunodeficiency virus type 1
   6776..7139    +  CDS            HIV-1 gag (fragment): gag protein from human immunodeficiency virus 1; gag
   7285..7518    +  misc_feature   RRE: The Rev response element (RRE) of HIV-1 allows for Rev-dependent mRNA export from the nucleus to the cytoplasm.
   7895..7921    +  CDS            Rev (fragment): human immunodeficiency virus 1 (HIV-1) Rev protein; rev; enhances nuclear export of unspliced and incompletely spliced viral mRNAs
   7928..7951    +  promoter       SV40 promoter (fragment): SV40 early promoter
   7952..8023    +  promoter       SV40 promoter (fragment): SV40 enhancer and early promoter
   8047..8182    +  rep_origin     SV40 ori: SV40 origin of replication
   8228..8824    +  CDS            PuroR (fragment): puromycin N-acetyltransferase; pac from Streptomyces; confers resistance to puromycin
   8873..8990    +  misc_feature   cPPT/CTS: central polypurine tract and central termination sequence of HIV-1
   9055..9121    +  CDS            small t antigen (fragment): SV40 (simian virus 40) small t antigen
