[The description below was written by a language model from this plasmid's Addgene catalogue record and pLannotate feature annotations shown in this document.]
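Description:
TFORF1219 is a third-generation-style, self-inactivating lentiviral expression plasmid built on the pLX_TRC317 backbone and carrying the human transcription factor PRRX2 (also known as PMX2 or PRX2). It belongs to a barcoded collection of transcription factor ORF constructs in which each ORF is paired with a unique 24-bp barcode, so that the factor delivered to a cell can be identified by sequencing in pooled overexpression screens, such as directed differentiation screens. In bacteria the plasmid is maintained through a high-copy ColE1/pUC-type origin and selected with ampicillin via the β-lactamase gene. An f1 origin and remnants of a lac/T7/T3 cloning region are also present. The depositor notes that the plasmid can recombine, as is common for LTR-containing vectors.

The viral transcript is driven by an RSV promoter fused to a truncated HIV-1 5' LTR, followed by the Ψ packaging signal, a gag fragment and the RRE for Rev-dependent nuclear export. Inside the provirus, an SV40 early promoter/origin region drives puromycin N-acetyltransferase for selecting transduced mammalian cells, and a cPPT/CTS element aids nuclear import. The strong constitutive EF-1α promoter then expresses the PRRX2 ORF, which was made synthetically. A WPRE downstream enhances transcript stability and expression, and the cassette ends at the ΔU3 3' LTR, with an SV40 polyadenylation signal beyond it. The feature table does not annotate the barcode itself. A short U6 promoter fragment is annotated between the ORF and the WPRE, but its role is not stated in the record. The annotated sequence of 9,127 nt matches the stated backbone plus insert sizes.
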