Addgene plasmid #143939: TFORF1219
Purpose: Lentiviral vector for overexpressing transcription factor ORFs with unique 24-bp barcodes. Barcodes facilitate identification of transcription factors in pooled screens.
Depositing lab: Feng Zhang. Depositing organization: Broad Institute. Publication: A transcription factor atlas of directed differentiation. Joung J, Ma S, Tay T, Geiger-Schuller KR, Kirchgatterer PC, Verdine VK, Guo B, Arias-Garcia MA, Allen WE, Singh A, Kuksenko O, Abudayyeh OO, Gootenberg JS, Fu Z, Macrae RK, Buenrostro JD, Regev A, Zhang F. Cell. 2023 Jan 5;186(1):209-229.e26. doi: 10.1016/j.cell.2022.11.026. PubMed 36608654.
Backbone
  Vector backbone: pLX_TRC317
  Backbone manufacturer: Broad Institute Genetic Perturbation Platform
  Backbone size w/o insert (bp): 8264
  Vector type: Mammalian Expression, Lentiviral
  Selectable markers: Puromycin
Growth in bacteria
  Bacterial resistance: Ampicillin, 100 μg/mL
  Growth temperature: 37°C
  Growth strain: NEB Stable
  Copy number: High Copy
Gene/Insert
  Gene/Insert name: PRRX2
  Species: H. sapiens (human)
  Insert size (bp): 863
  Entrez Gene: PRRX2 (a.k.a. PMX2, PRX2)
  Promoter: EF1a
  Cloning method: Unknown
  Sequencing primers: 5′ GGGTGGAGACTGAAGTTAGGCCAG; 3′ CACATAGCGTAAAAGGAGCAACATAG
Terms and licenses: Academic/Nonprofit Terms; Industry Terms: Not Available to Industry
Depositor comments: NM_016307,ENST00000372469 . The transcription factor ORF portion of this plasmid was synthesized by Genewiz. Please test multiple small colonies in case of plasmid recombination. To make this collection available in a timely manner, a portion of this collection was not fully sequenced by Addgene. If an Addgene verified full plasmid sequence is not available, please contact us prior to placing an order to request the full sequence.
How to cite: TFORF1219 was a gift from Feng Zhang (Addgene plasmid # 143939 ; http://n2t.net/addgene:143939 ; RRID:Addgene_143939)
