>Addgene plasmid #143939 | TFORF1219 | depositor partial sequence | sequence record 283944 | Insert
ACCGCCACCATGGACAGCGCGGCCGCCGCCTTCGCCCTGGACAAGCCGGCGCTGGGCCCGGGGCCGCCGC
CGCCTCCACCCGCGCTGGGGCCCGGCGACTGCGCCCAGGCGCGCAAGAACTTCTCGGTGAGCCACCTCCT
GGACCTGGAAGAGGTGGCGGCGGCCGGGCGGCTGGCGGCGCGCCCCGGGGCCAGGGCCGAGGCGCGGGAG
GGCGCAGCACGGGAGCCGTCCGGGGGCAGCAGCGGCAGCGAGGCGGCGCCGCAGGATGGTGAGTGTCCCA
GCCCGGGGCGCGGTAGCGCCGCCAAGCGGAAGAAGAAGCAGCGGCGGAACCGCACCACGTTCAACAGCAG
CCAACTGCAGGCGCTGGAGCGCGTGTTCGAGCGCACGCACTACCCCGACGCCTTTGTGCGCGAGGAGCTT
GCCCGGCGCGTCAACCTCAGCGAGGCGCGCGTTCAGGTCTGGTTTCAGAACCGCCGCGCCAAGTTCCGCA
GGAATGAAAGGGCCATGCTGGCCAGCCGCTCTGCCTCGCTGCTCAAGTCCTACAGCCAGGAGGCCGCCAT
CGAGCAGCCCGTGGCTCCCCGGCCCACCGCCCTGAGTCCAGATTATCTCTCCTGGACAGCCTCGTCCCCC
TACAGCACAGTGCCACCCTACAGCCCTGGGAGCTCAGGCCCCGCAACCCCAGGGGTCAACATGGCCAACA
GCATCGCCAGCCTCCGTCTCAAGGCCAAGGAGTTCAGCCTGCACCACAGCCAGGTGCCTACGGTGAACTA
GTAATGAACTAGTCCGTAACTTGAAAGTATTTCGATTTCTTGGCTTTATATATCTTGTGGAAAGGACGAT
TTGCAGCTTGACCACACGTCTGC
