>Addgene plasmid #143939 | TFORF1219 | depositor partial sequence | sequence record 283945 | Barcode
TTTGCAGCTTGACCACACGTCTGC
